>Addgene plasmid #41712 | pCIneoMyc mouse Numb | addgene partial sequence | sequence record 56613 | CMV-F 5'-CGCAAATGGGCGGTAGGCGTG-3'
GAGCTCGTTTAGTGAACCGTCAGATCACTAGAAGCTTTATTGCGGTAGTTTATCACAGTTAAATTGCTAA
CGCAGTCAGTGCTTCTGACACAACAGTCTCGAACTTAAGCTGCAGTGACTCTCTTAAGGTAGCCTTGCAG
AAGTTGGTCGTGAGGCACTGGGCAGGTAAGTATCAAGGTTACAAGACAGGTTTAAGGAGACCAATAGAAA
CTGGGCTTGTCGAGACAGAGAAGACTCTTGCGTTTCTGATAGGCACCTATTGGTCTTACTGACATCCACT
TTGCCTTTCTCTCCACAGGTGTCCACTCCCAGTTCAATTACAGCTCTTAAGGCTAGAGTACTTAATACGA
CTCACTATAGGCTAGACCCCCCAACATGGAGCAGAAGCTTATCAGCGAGGAGGACCTGCTCGAGGAATTC
ACGCGTTTCAGGAGAAAGAAAGACGTTTATGTCCCAGAGGCCAGCCGTCCACATCAGTGGCAGACAGATG
AAGAAGGAGTCCGCACTGGAAAGTGTAGCTTCCCAGTTAAGTACCTCGGCCACGTAGAAGTTGATGAGTC
AAGAGGAATGCACATCTGTGAAGATGCCGTAAAGAGATTGAAAGCTACGGGAAAGAAAGCAGTGAAGGCC
GTTCTGTGGGTGTCAGCGGATGGGCTCAGAGTTGTGGACGAGAAAACTAAGGACCTCATAGTTGACCAGA
CAATAGAAAAAGTTTCCTTCTGTGCCCCAGATAGGAACTTTGACAGAGCCTTTTCTTACATATGTCGCGA
TGGCACCACTCGGCGATGGATCTGTCATTGTTTCATGGCTGTCAAAGACACGGGGGAAAGACTGAGCCAC
GCCGTGGGCTGTGCTTTTGCAGCCTGTTTAGA
