[The description below was written by a language model from this plasmid's Addgene catalogue record.]
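Description:
pCIneoMyc mouse Numb is a mammalian expression plasmid built on pCI-neo, a commercial vector of about 5.5 kb before the insert is added, modified to carry an N-terminal Myc epitope tag in the backbone. It is propagated in E. coli as a high-copy plasmid under ampicillin selection. No feature table accompanies the record. The backbone name implies the neomycin phosphotransferase cassette that standard pCI-neo carries for G418 selection of stably transfected mammalian cells, but the catalogue fields do not list a mammalian selection marker.

The insert is mouse (M. musculus) Numb, cloned by restriction digestion between EcoRI at the 5′ end and SalI at the 3′ end; whether these sites survived cloning is not recorded. The coding region is not quite full length. The record describes it as containing amino acids 8–853, so the first few residues of the native protein are missing and translation presumably starts at the vector-encoded Myc tag, giving a Myc-Numb fusion. Expression is driven by the CMV promoter, a strong constitutive promoter suited to transient transfection of cultured mammalian cells. The Myc epitope allows the expressed protein to be detected or pulled down with anti-Myc antibodies, without needing a Numb-specific reagent.

Numb is an endocytic adaptor protein. The associated publication concerns Ligand-of-Numb protein X acting as an endocytic scaffold for junctional adhesion molecule 4. The construct is therefore suited to overexpressing tagged Numb in mammalian cells for protein interaction, co-immunoprecipitation, localization and trafficking studies, although the record does not list specific applications.
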