Addgene plasmid #41712: pCIneoMyc mouse Numb
Depositing lab: Yutaka Hata. Publication: Ligand-of-Numb protein X is an endocytic scaffold for junctional adhesion molecule 4. Kansaku A, Hirabayashi S, Mori H, Fujiwara N, Kawata A, Ikeda M, Rokukawa C, Kurihara H, Hata Y. Oncogene. 2006 Aug 24;25(37):5071-84. Epub 2006 Jul 10. 10.1038/sj.onc.1209468 PubMed 16832352.
Backbone
  Vector backbone: pCI-neo
  Backbone manufacturer: Promega
  Backbone size w/o insert (bp): 5472
  Vector type: Mammalian Expression
Growth in bacteria
  Bacterial resistance: Ampicillin, 100 μg/mL
  Growth temperature: 37°C
  Growth strain: DH5alpha
  Copy number: High Copy
Gene/Insert
  Gene/Insert name: Numb
  Species: M. musculus (mouse)
  Mutation: contains amino acids 8-853
  GenBank ID: BC033459 AAH33459.1
  Entrez Gene: Numb (a.k.a. Nb)
  Promoter: CMV
  Tag / fusion protein: Myc (N terminal on backbone)
  Cloning method: Restriction Enzyme; 5′ cloning site EcoRI (unknown if destroyed); 3′ cloning site SalI (unknown if destroyed)
  Sequencing primers: 5′ CMV-F; 3′ T3
Terms and licenses: Academic/Nonprofit Terms; Industry Terms: Not Available to Industry
How to cite: pCIneoMyc mouse Numb was a gift from Yutaka Hata (Addgene plasmid # 41712 ; http://n2t.net/addgene:41712 ; RRID:Addgene_41712)
